Addgene plasmid #250612: pLVX-TetOn-puro-ICP4-∆NTA
Purpose: Mammalian lentiviral vector for the inducible (TetOn) expression of codon-optimized HSV-1 ICP4 with a 90 amino acid truncation in the N-terminus (from HSV-1 n6 virus)
Depositing lab: Liam Holt. Depositing organization: NYU Grossman School of Medicine. Publication: Herpes simplex virus 1 fluidizes the nucleus, enabling condensate formation. Herzog NL, Shu T, Kidiyoor GR, Keegan S, Korchi F, Chenoweth DM, Zhang H, Mohr I, Wilson AC, Holt LJ. Mol Cell. 2026 Mar 5;86(5):817-833.e7. doi: 10.1016/j.molcel.2026.02.005. PubMed 41795434.
Backbone
  Vector backbone: pLVX-TetOn-puro
  Backbone size w/o insert (bp): 9180
  Total vector size (bp): 12805
  Modifications to backbone: Insertion of codon-optimized HSV-1 ICP4 n6 variant (∆NTA, missing 90 amino acids at the N-terminus) at the MCS
  Vector type: Mammalian Expression, Lentiviral
  Selectable markers: Puromycin
Growth in bacteria
  Bacterial resistance: Ampicillin, 100 μg/mL
  Growth temperature: 37°C
  Growth strain: NEB Stable
  Copy number: Low Copy
Gene/Insert
  Gene/Insert name: ICP4-n6 (alt names: ∆NTA; n6)
  Species: Herpes simplex virus 1 (KOS strain)
  Insert size (bp): 3619
  Mutation: Deleted first 90 amino acids of codon-optimized ICP4
  Promoter: TRE3GS promoter
  Cloning method: Gibson Cloning
  Sequencing primers: 5′ cacttcctaccctcgtaaagaattccttaaggccacCATGGTTGAGGAAGCAGTAAGGAC; 3′ tcattggctgtccagcttagctcGCAGGGGAGGTGGTCTGggagggagaggggcatcg
Terms and licenses: Academic/Nonprofit Terms; Industry Terms: Not Available to Industry
Depositor comments: ICP4-n6 (∆NTA) fragment was cloned from Addgene #250609 Please visit https://doi.org/10.1101/2025.06.20.660750 for our bioRxiv preprint.
How to cite: pLVX-TetOn-puro-ICP4-∆NTA was a gift from Liam Holt (Addgene plasmid # 250612 ; http://n2t.net/addgene:250612 ; RRID:Addgene_250612)
