[The description below was written by a language model from this plasmid's Addgene catalogue record and pLannotate feature annotations shown in this document.]
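Description:
pLVX-TetOn-puro-ICP4-∆NTA is an all-in-one, doxycycline-inducible HIV-1-based lentiviral expression vector (about 12.8 kb) built on the pLVX-TetOn-puro backbone. In bacteria it is maintained through a ColE1/pUC-type origin and an ampicillin resistance gene. The record lists it as low copy and propagated in a recombination-reducing strain, which is common for plasmids carrying repeated LTR sequences. The lentiviral framework annotated in the sequence includes HIV-1 LTR sequences at both ends of the transfer cassette, the Ψ packaging signal with a partial gag region, the Rev response element, cPPT/CTS and a WPRE. Together these allow packaging of the genomic RNA, its nuclear export and import, and enhanced transcript expression after integration.

The payload is a codon-optimized herpes simplex virus 1 (KOS strain) ICP4 coding sequence lacking its first 90 amino acids. This corresponds to the n6 viral variant and is referred to as ∆NTA. It was inserted at the multiple cloning site by Gibson assembly from a related ICP4 plasmid. ICP4 is the essential immediate-early transcriptional regulator of HSV-1. It is placed here under the TRE3GS promoter and followed by an SV40 polyadenylation signal, with this unit oriented opposite to the lentiviral genome. A divergently oriented human PGK promoter drives the Tet-On 3G transactivator, which binds TRE3GS only in the presence of doxycycline, so a single vector supplies both regulator and responder. An SV40 promoter drives puromycin N-acetyltransferase for selection of transduced mammalian cells. The construct is intended for generating stable cell lines with inducible expression of N-terminally truncated ICP4, allowing comparison with other ICP4 forms outside the context of infection.
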