Features (pLannotate 1.2.2; 25 found; start..end, strand, type, name):
    254..1000    -  CDS            Tet-On® 3G: modified rtTA protein that binds tightly to promoters containing the tet operator in the presence of doxycycline
   1019..1529    -  promoter       hPGK promoter: human phosphoglycerate kinase 1 promoter
   1546..1913    +  promoter       TRE3GS promoter: 3rd-generation Tet-responsive promoter that can be activated by binding of Tet-On® 3G, modified to eliminate binding sites for endogenous mammalian transcription factors
   1905..5546    +  CDS            ICP4 (fragment): ICP4_HHV11 - Also known as IE175. Experimental evidence at protein level: Swiss-Prot protein existence level 1. Plays an essential role in the regulation of viral gene expression by both activating and repressing host RNA polymerase II- mediated transcription. Binds with high affinity to the sequence 5'- ATCGTC-3'. Activates transcription by recruiting a form of the host TFIID to promoters and stabilizing the pre-initiation complex formation. Negatively regulates its own transcription. This immediate early (IE) protein is absolutely necessary for the transition from IE transcription to later v
   5745..5879    -  polyA_signal   SV40 poly(A) signal: SV40 polyadenylation signal
   5923..6038    -  misc_feature   cPPT/CTS: central polypurine tract and central termination sequence of HIV-1 (lacking the first T)
   6053..6153    -  CDS            Rev (fragment): human immunodeficiency virus 1 (HIV-1) Rev protein; rev; enhances nuclear export of unspliced and incompletely spliced viral mRNAs
   6530..6763    -  misc_feature   RRE: The Rev response element (RRE) of HIV-1 allows for Rev-dependent mRNA export from the nucleus to the cytoplasm.
   6938..7276    -  CDS            HIV-1 gag (fragment): gag protein from human immunodeficiency virus 1; gag
   7260..7385    -  misc_feature   HIV-1 Ψ: packaging signal of human immunodeficiency virus type 1
   7432..7689    -  LTR            5' LTR (truncated): truncated 5' long terminal repeat (LTR) from HIV-1
   7737..8066    -  CDS            nef (fragment): NEF_HV1BR - Experimental evidence at protein level: Swiss-Prot protein existence level 1. Extracellular Nef protein targets CD4(+) T-lymphocytes for apoptosis by interacting with CXCR4 surface receptors (PubMed:14990729). From Human immunodeficiency virus type 1 group M subtype B (isolate BRU/LAI) (HIV-1).
   8233..8367    -  polyA_signal   SV40 poly(A) signal: SV40 polyadenylation signal
   8415..8519    +  promoter       AmpR promoter: bla
   8520..9380    +  CDS            AmpR: β-lactamase; bla; confers resistance to ampicillin, carbenicillin, and related antibiotics
   9551..10139   +  rep_origin     ori: high-copy-number ColE1/pMB1/pBR322/pUC origin of replication
  10322..10414   +  CDS            lacI (fragment): lac repressor; lacI; The lac repressor binds to the lac operator to inhibit transcription in E. coli. This inhibition can be relieved by adding lactose or isopropyl-β-D-thiogalactopyranoside (IPTG).
  10427..10448   +  protein_bind   CAP binding site: CAP binding activates transcription in the presence of cAMP. E. coli catabolite activator protein
  10463..10493   +  promoter       lac promoter: promoter for the E. coli lac operon
  10497..10519   +  protein_bind   lac operator (fragment): The lac repressor binds to the lac operator to inhibit transcription in E. coli. This inhibition can be relieved by adding lactose or isopropyl-β-D-thiogalactopyranoside (IPTG). lac repressor encoded by lacI
  10669..10926   -  LTR            5' LTR (truncated): truncated 5' long terminal repeat (LTR) from HIV-1
  10974..11492   -  CDS            nef (fragment): NEF_HV1BR - Experimental evidence at protein level: Swiss-Prot protein existence level 1. Extracellular Nef protein targets CD4(+) T-lymphocytes for apoptosis by interacting with CXCR4 surface receptors (PubMed:14990729). From Human immunodeficiency virus type 1 group M subtype B (isolate BRU/LAI) (HIV-1).
  11509..12097   -  misc_feature   WPRE: woodchuck hepatitis virus posttranscriptional regulatory element
  12111..12710   -  CDS            PuroR: puromycin N-acetyltransferase; pac from Streptomyces alboniger; confers resistance to puromycin
  12719..243     -  promoter       SV40 promoter (across the origin): SV40 enhancer and early promoter
>Addgene plasmid #250612 | pLVX-TetOn-puro-ICP4-∆NTA | addgene full sequence | sequence record 499036 | Addgene NGS Result
AAAAAAAATTAGTCAGCCATGGGGCGGAGAATGGGCGGAACTGGGCGGAGTTAGGGGCGGGATGGGCGGA
GTTAGGGGCGGGACTATGGTTGCTGACTAATTGAGATGCATGCTTTGCATACTTCTGCCTGCTGGGGAGC
CTGGGGACTTTCCACACCTGGTTGCTGACTAATTGAGATGCATGCTTTGCATACTTCTGCCTGCTGGGGA
GCCTGGGGACTTTCCACACCCTAACTGACACACATTCGCGCGTTTACCCGGGGAGCATGTCAAGGTCAAA
ATCGTCAAGAGCGTCAGCAGGCAGCATATCAAGGTCAAAGTCGTCAAGGGCATCGGCTGGGAGCATGTCT
AAGTCAAAATCGTCAAGGGCGTCGGTCGGCCCGCCGCTTTCGCACTTTAGCTGTTTCTCCAGGCCACATA
TGATTAGTTCCAGGCCGAAAAGGAAGGCAGGTTCGGCTCCCTGCCGGTCGAACAGCTCAATTGCTTGTTT
CAGAAGTGGGGGCATAGAATCGGTGGTAGGTGTCTCTCTTTCCTCTTTTGCTACTTGATGCTCCTGTTCC
TCCAATACGCAGCCCAGTGTAAAGTGGCCCACGGCGGACAGAGCGTACAGTGCGTTCTCCAGGGAGAAGC
CTTGCTGACACAGGAACGCGAGCTGATTTTCCAGGGTTTCGTACTGTTTCTCTGTTGGGCGGGTGCCGAG
ATGCACTTTAGCCCCGTCGCGATGTGAGAGGAGAGCACAGCGGTATGACTTGGCGTTGTTCCGCAGAAAG
TCTTGCCATGACTCGCCTTCCAGGGGGCAGGAGTGGGTATGATGCCTGTCCAGCATCTCGATTGGCAGGG
CATCGAGCAGGGCCCGCTTGTTCTTCACGTGCCAGTACAGGGTAGGCTGCTCAACTCCCAGCTTTTGAGC
GAGTTTCCTTGTCGTCAGGCCTTCGATACCGACTCCATTGAGTAATTCCAGAGCAGAGTTTATGACTTTG
CTCTTGTCCAGTCTAGACATGGTAATTCGATGATCCCCCTGGGGAGAGAGGTCGGTGATTCGGTCAACGA
GGGAGCCGACTGCCGACGTGCGCTCCGGAGGCTTGCAGAATGCGGAACACCGCGCGGGCAGGAACAGGGC
CCACACTACCGCCCCACACCCCGCCTCCCGCACCGCCCCTTCCCGGCCGCTGCTCTCGGCGCGCCCTGCT
GAGCAGCCGCTATTGGCCACAGCCCATCGCGGTCGGCGCGCTGCCATTGCTCCCTGGCGCTGTCCGTCTG
CGAGGGTACTAGTGAGACGTGCGGCTTCCGTTTGTCACGTCCGGCACGCCGCGAACCGCAAGGAACCTTC
CCGACTTAGGGGCGGAGCAGGAAGCGTCGCCGGGGGGCCCACAAGGGTAGCGGCGAAGATCCGGGTGACG
CTGCGAACGGACGTGAAGAATGTGCGAGACCCAGGGTCGGCGCCGCTGCGTTTCCCGGAACCACGCCCAG
AGCAGCCGCGTCCCTGCGCAAACCCAGGGCTGCCTTGGAAAAGGCGCAACCCCAACCCCGTGGAATTATC
ACCTCGAGTTTACTCCCTATCAGTGATAGAGAACGTATGAAGAGTTTACTCCCTATCAGTGATAGAGAAC
GTATGCAGACTTTACTCCCTATCAGTGATAGAGAACGTATAAGGAGTTTACTCCCTATCAGTGATAGAGA
ACGTATGACCAGTTTACTCCCTATCAGTGATAGAGAACGTATCTACAGTTTACTCCCTATCAGTGATAGA
GAACGTATATCCAGTTTACTCCCTATCAGTGATAGAGAACGTATAAGCTTTGCTTATGTAAACCAGGGCG
CCTATAAAAGAGTGCTGATTTTTTGAGTAAACTTCAATTCCACAACACTTTTGTCTTATACCAACTTTCC
GTACCACTTCCTACCCTCGTAAAGAATTCCTTAAGGCCACCATGGTTGAGGAAGCAGTAAGGACAATACC
AACACCAGACCCTGCAGCGAGCCCTCCTCGAACTCCCGCCTTTCTCGCGGACGACGATGATGGCGATGAG
TATGACGACGCAGCGGACGCCGCAGGAGACCGGGCTCCTGCTCGGGGACGGGAGCGGGAGGCGCCACTGA
GGGGGGCTTATCCAGACCCGACGGACCGGCTCTCTCCTAGGCCCCCTGCCCAGCCCCCTCGACGAAGGAG
ACACGGTCGCAGACGGCCATCTGCTTCCTCAACCAGCTCTGATTCCGGGTCAAGCAGCAGTAGTTCAGCC
AGCTCCAGTTCTAGTAGTAGCGACGAAGACGAGGACGATGATGGGAACGATGCGGCCGACCATGCTCGAG
AAGCAAGAGCAGTTGGTCGCGGACCCTCATCTGCTGCGCCAGAGGCACCTGGCCGGACACCGCCTCCCCC
TGGCCCCCCGCCTCTTTCAGAGGCAGCGCCTAAGCCGCGAGCCGCTGCTCGAACGCCCGCAGCTAGCGCA
GGGCGGATTGAAAGGCGACGAGCGCGGGCTGCGGTTGCAGGCAGGGATGCTACCGGTCGCTTCACAGCTG
GGCAGCCAAGACGCGTGGAGTTGGATGCGGACGCCGCGTCTGGTGCTTTTTATGCTCGGTATAGAGATGG
TTACGTCTCCGGGGAGCCATGGCCCGGAGCCGGGCCACCACCACCCGGGCGGGTACTTTATGGAGGTCTC
GGTGACAGTAGACCAGGCCTTTGGGGGGCACCAGAAGCCGAAGAGGCCAGGCGGAGATTTGAAGCGTCTG
GGGCCCCGGCAGCCGTTTGGGCCCCAGAGCTGGGAGACGCAGCTCAACAGTACGCTCTTATAACGCGACT
GCTTTACACGCCAGACGCCGAGGCAATGGGCTGGCTGCAAAACCCGAGAGTTGTTCCCGGAGACGTTGCC
CTCGATCAAGCGTGCTTCCGAATTTCAGGCGCGGCGAGAAATTCTAGCTCTTTCATTACCGGCTCCGTCG
CGCGAGCAGTCCCTCACTTGGGGTATGCCATGGCTGCGGGAAGATTTGGCTGGGGGTTGGCGCACGCTGC
AGCCGCCGTTGCGATGTCACGGCGATACGACCGAGCCCAAAAGGGGTTCCTTTTGACGTCACTGCGGCGC
GCGTACGCACCCCTGTTGGCACGGGAAAACGCGGCCCTGACGGGTGCTGCCGGGAGTCCCGGAGCTGGCG
CGGACGACGAAGGGGTCGCCGCAGTCGCAGCTGCGGCACCAGGAGAGAGGGCTGTGCCGGCAGGCTATGG
GGCCGCCGGAATACTGGCTGCTCTCGGAAGGTTGAGCGCAGCGCCCGCCTCACCGGTCGGAGGGGACGAC
CCAGATGCTGCACGACACGCTGACGCGGACGCGGGACGGAGAGCTCAAGCCGGACGAGTCGCTGTAGAGT
GTCTCGCCGCCTGCCGAGGGATTCTTGAGGCATTGGCCGAAGGGTTCGACGGTGATCTTGCCGCAGTTCC
AGGTCTCGCCGGCGCCCGCCCAGCCTCACCTCCTAGGCCAGAGGGCCCTGCCGGGCCCGCTAGTCCACCT
CCGCCACATGCAGATGCTCCCAGGCTCCGAGCATGGCTTCGAGAACTCAGATTCGTCCGAGATGCTCTCG
TACTGATGCGCTTGCGGGGAGACTTGAGGGTAGCTGGGGGCAGTGAGGCGGCAGTGGCCGCTGTACGAGC
TGTTTCACTGGTGGCGGGGGCATTGGGGCCCGCCTTGCCGCGCGACCCACGATTGCCGAGTAGTGCAGCG
GCCGCCGCTGCTGACCTCCTGTTCGAAAACCAGAGCCTGAGGCCTCTGCTTGCAGCCGCGGCAAGCGCTC
CTGACGCTGCAGACGCACTGGCCGCTGCCGCAGCGAGTGCAGCTCCAAGGGAGGGTAGAAAGCGGAAAAG
CCCTGGACCAGCGAGACCGCCAGGAGGCGGGGGCCCCCGCCCGCCGAAGACGAAGAAGAGCGGAGCTGAC
GCTCCAGGCAGTGACGCAAGAGCCCCGCTTCCTGCCCCGCCCAGCACGCCACCTGGACCGGAGCCAACCC
CGGCTCAACCTGCTGCCGCTAGGGGTGCGGCGGCCCAGGCCCGACCTCGACCCGTTGCCCTCTCTCGCCG
ACCTGCGGAGGGGCCGGACCCTCTGGGTGGGTGGCGCCGACAGCCACGAGGACCTTCTCACACCGCGGCA
CCGGCAGCGGCTGCGTTGGAGGCGTACTGTTCACCCCGGGCGGTTGCAGAACTCACTGACCATCCGCTGT
TCCCGGTCCCATGGCGACCGGCTCTTATGTTCGACCCGCGAGCACTCGCATCCATAGCAGCCAGATGTGC
CGGCCCAGCGCCGGCGGCTCAAGCGGCGTGTGGGGGGGATGACGATGAAAACCCCCATCCACACGGAGCG
GCAGGTGGCAGACTTTTCGGACCCCTCCGAGCCTCTGGCCCCCTGCGCCGGATGGCCGCATGGATGAGGC
AAATCCCAGATCCCGAGGACGTGCGCGTTGTAGTGCTTTATAGCCCACTTCCAGGGGAGGATCTCGCGGG
GGGTGGAGCTTCCGGTGGACCGCCTGAGTGGAGCGCGGAGAGGGGCGGTCTGTCATGTCTTCTGGCGGCT
CTTGCTAACAGACTGTGTGGCCCAGATACAGCCGCGTGGGCGGGTAACTGGACGGGAGCGCCCGATGTCT
CCGCACTCGGGGCCCAAGGTGTATTGCTGCTGTCCACCCGCGACTTGGCATTCGCCGGGGCTGTCGAATT
CCTGGGACTCCTCGCGTCAGCGGGCGACAGACGATTGATAGTCGTGAATACTGTCCGGGCATGTGACTGG
CCAGCGGACGGTCCAGCCGTGAGTCGACAGCACGCATATTTGGCTTGCGATCTGCTGCCCGCCGTACAAT
GTGCTGTGCGGTGGCCGGCGGCGCGGGATTTGCGCCGGACTGTACTGGCCAGCGGCCGAGTTTTTGGGCC
CGGTGTCTTCGCACGGGTAGAGGCGGCGCACGCTCGGTTGTATCCCGATGCCCCCCCGCTTAGGCTGTGT
AGGGGTGGTAACGTACGATATAGAGTCCGCACGCGCTTTGGACCCGACACTCCTGTACCAATGTCCCCAC
GCGAGTATAGGCGAGCTGTTCTTCCGGCGCTCGACGGTCGGGCGGCTGCGAGTGGCACCACGGATGCGAT
GGCTCCGGGGGCCCCTGACTTCTGTGAGGAGGAGGCACACTCTCACCGGGCATGTGCGCGCTGGGGACTC
GGTGCGCCCCTTCGCCCGGTCTATGTGGCACTCGGGCGAGAAGCTGTCCGGGCAGGGCCGGCTAGATGGA
GGGGACCGCGCCGGGATTTTTGCGCAAGAGCTTTGCTCGAGCCAGATGATGATGCACCCCCGTTGGTACT
GCGCGGCGACGACGACGACGGACCCGGTGCACTTCCTCCGGCCCCGCCGGGAATTCGCTGGGCTAGCGCC
ACCGGTCGATCAGGCACGGTGCTCGCTGCAGCAGGTGCTGTTGAGGTACTGGGGGCTGAAGCGGGACTGG
CAACTCCGCCGCGCAGGGACGTGGTTGATTGGGAGGGGGCTTGGGACGAGGATGACGGAGGTGCCTTCGA
AGGCGACGGGGTTCTGTAAATCGATGCCCCTCTCCCTCCCAGACCACCTCCCCTGCGAGCTAAGCTGGAC
AGCCAATGACGGGTAAGAGAGTGACATTTTTCACTAACCTAAGACAGGAGGGCCGTCAGAGCTACTGCCT
AATCCAAAGACGGGTAAAAGTGATAAAAATGTATCACTCCAACCTAAGACAGGCGCAGCTTCCGAGGGAT
TTGAGATCCAGACATGATAAGATACATTGATGAGTTTGGACAAACCAAAACTAGAATGCAGTGAAAAAAA
TGCCTTATTTGTGAAATTTGTGATGCTATTGCCTTATTTGTAACCATTATAAGCTGCAATAAACAAGTTA
AGTCGATAAACTGGATCTCTGCTGTCCCTGTAATAAACCCGAAAATTTTGAATTTTTGTAATTTGTTTTT
GTAATTCTTTAGTTTGTATGTCTGTTGCTATTATGTCTACTATTCTTTCCCCTGCACTGTACCCCCCAAT
CCCCCCTTTTCTTTTAAAGGCGATACCGTCGAGATCCGTTCACTAATCGAATGGATCTGTCTCTGTCTCT
CTCTCCACCTTCTTCTTCTATTCCTTCGGGCCTGTCGGGTCCCCTCGGGGTTGGGAGGTGGGTCTGAAAC
GATAATGGTGAATATCCCTGCCTAACTCTATTCACTATAGAAAGTACAGCAAAAACTATTCTTAAACCTA
CCAAGCCTCCTACTATCATTATGAATAATTTTATATACCACAGCCAATTTGTTATGTTAAACCAATTCCA
CAAACTTGCCCATTTATCTAATTCCAATAATTCTTGTTCATTCTTTTCTTGCTGGTTTTGCGATTCTTCA
ATTAAGGAGTGTATTAAGCTTGTGTAATTGTTAATTTCTCTGTCCCACTCCATCCAGGTCGTGTGATTCC
AAATCTGTTCCAGAGATTTATTACTCCAACTAGCATTCCAAGGCACAGCAGTGGTGCAAATGAGTTTTCC
AGAGCAACCCCAAATCCCCAGGAGCTGTTGATCCTTTAGGTATCTTTCCACAGCCAGGATTCTTGCCTGG
AGCTGCTTGATGCCCCAGACTGTGAGTTGCAACAGATGCTGTTGCGCCTCAATAGCCCTCAGCAAATTGT
TCTGCTGCTGCACTATACCAGACAATAATTGTCTGGCCTGTACCGTCAGCGTCATTGACGCTGCGCCCAT
AGTGCTTCCTGCTGCTCCCAAGAACCCAAGGAACAAAGCTCCTATTCCCACTGCTCTTTTTTCTCTCTGC
ACCACTCTTCTCTTTGCCTTGGTGGGTGCTACTCCTAATGGTTCAATTTTTACTACTTTATATTTATATA
ATTCACTTCTCCAATTGTCCCTCATATCTCCTCCTCCAGGTCTGAAGATCAGCGGCCGGCCGCTTGCTGT
GCGGTGGTCTTACTTTTGTTTTGCTCTTCCTCTATCTTGTCTAAAGCTTCCTTGGTGTCTTTTATCTCTA
TCCTTTGATGCACACAATAGAGGGTTGCTACTGTATTATATAATGATCTAAGTTCTTCTGATCCTGTCTG
AAGGGATGGTTGTAGCTGTCCCAGTATTTGTCTACAGCCTTCTGATGTTTCTAACAGGCCAGGATTAACT
GCGAATCGTTCTAGCTCCCTGCTTGCCCATACTATATGTTTTAATTTATATTTTTTCTTTCCCCCTGGCC
TTAACCGAATTTTTTCCCATCGCGATCTAATTCTCCCCCGCTTAATACTGACGCTCTCGCACCCATCTCT
CTCCTTCTAGCCTCCGCTAGTCAAAATTTTTGGCGTACTCACCAGTCGCCGCCCCTCGCCTCTTGCCGTG
CGCGCTTCAGCAAGCCGAGTCCTGCGTCGAGAGAGCTCCTCTGGTTTCCCTTTCGCTTTCAAGTCCCTGT
TCGGGCGCCACTGCTAGAGATTTTCCACACTGACTAAAAGGGTCTGAGGGATCTCTAGTTACCAGAGTCA
CACAACAGACGGGCACACACTACTTGAAGCACTCAAGGCAAGCTTTATTGAGGCTTAAGCAGTGGGTTCC
CTAGTTAGCCAGAGAGCTCCCAGGCTCAGATCTGGTCTAACCAGAGAGACCCAGTACAGGCAAAAAGCAG
CTGCTTATATGCAGGATCTGAGGGCTCGCCACTCCCCAGTCCCGCCCAGGCCACGCCTCCCTGGAAAGTC
CCCAGCGGAAAGTCCCTTGTAGCAAGCTCGATATCAGCAGTTCTTGAAGTACTCCGGATGCAGCTCTCGG
GCCACGTGATGAAATGCTAGGCGGCTGTCAAACCTCCACTCTAACACTTCTCTCTCCGGGTCATCCATCC
CATGCAGGCTCACAGGGTGTAACAAGCTGGTGTTCTCTCCTTTATTGGCCTCTTCTACCTTATCTGGCTC
AACTGGTACTAGCTTGTAGCACCATCCAAAGGTCAGTGGATATCTGACCCCTGGCCCTGGTGTGTAGTTC
TGCTAATCAGGGAAGTAGCCTTGTGTGTGGTAGATCCACAGATCAAGGATATCTTGTCTTCTTTGGGAGT
GAATTAGCCCTTCCAACTACTAAGTTTGTAGTACATATTTAACAAATACAATTTCTTTAAAATGAAAATA
ATTCAGAGGAATCACAGGTTTAGAGTAAATGAAACCACAGGTAATTGGCAGTGGTAATAGGGTATGGGGT
GGGAAGTTTGGGATGATTTTGGTTAGCTTGAGTTATCCAGTTGATCCAGACATGATAAGATACATTGATG
AGTTTGGACAAACCACAACTAGAATGCAGTGAAAAAAATGCTTTATTTGTGAAATTTGTGATGCTATTGC
TTTATTTGTAACCATTATAAGCTGCAATAAACAAGTTGATCTCCCGATCCGTCGACGTCAGGTGGCACTT
TTCGGGGAAATGTGCGCGGAACCCCTATTTGTTTATTTTTCTAAATACATTCAAATATGTATCCGCTCAT
GAGACAATAACCCTGATAAATGCTTCAATAATATTGAAAAAGGAAGAGTATGAGTATTCAACATTTCCGT
GTCGCCCTTATTCCCTTTTTTGCGGCATTTTGCCTTCCTGTTTTTGCTCACCCAGAAACGCTGGTGAAAG
TAAAAGATGCTGAAGATCAGTTGGGTGCACGAGTGGGTTACATCGAACTGGATCTCAACAGCGGTAAGAT
CCTTGAGAGTTTTCGCCCCGAAGAACGTTTTCCAATGATGAGCACTTTTAAAGTTCTGCTATGTGGCGCG
GTATTATCCCGTATTGACGCCGGGCAAGAGCAACTCGGTCGCCGCATACACTATTCTCAGAATGACTTGG
TTGAGTACTCACCAGTCACAGAAAAGCATCTTACGGATGGCATGACAGTAAGAGAATTATGCAGTGCTGC
CATAACCATGAGTGATAACACTGCGGCCAACTTACTTCTGACAACGATCGGAGGACCGAAGGAGCTAACC
GCTTTTTTGCACAACATGGGGGATCATGTAACTCGCCTTGATCGTTGGGAACCGGAGCTGAATGAAGCCA
TACCAAACGACGAGCGTGACACCACGATGCCTGTAGCAATGGCAACAACGTTGCGCAAACTATTAACTGG
CGAACTACTTACTCTAGCTTCCCGGCAACAATTAATAGACTGGATGGAGGCGGATAAAGTTGCAGGACCA
CTTCTGCGCTCGGCCCTTCCGGCTGGCTGGTTTATTGCTGATAAATCTGGAGCCGGTGAGCGTGGGTCTC
GCGGTATCATTGCAGCACTGGGGCCAGATGGTAAGCCCTCCCGTATCGTAGTTATCTACACGACGGGGAG
TCAGGCAACTATGGATGAACGAAATAGACAGATCGCTGAGATAGGTGCCTCACTGATTAAGCATTGGTAA
CTGTCAGACCAAGTTTACTCATATATACTTTAGATTGATTTAAAACTTCATTTTTAATTTAAAAGGATCT
AGGTGAAGATCCTTTTTGATAATCTCATGACCAAAATCCCTTAACGTGAGTTTTCGTTCCACTGAGCGTC
AGACCCCGTAGAAAAGATCAAAGGATCTTCTTGAGATCCTTTTTTTCTGCGCGTAATCTGCTGCTTGCAA
ACAAAAAAACCACCGCTACCAGCGGTGGTTTGTTTGCCGGATCAAGAGCTACCAACTCTTTTTCCGAAGG
TAACTGGCTTCAGCAGAGCGCAGATACCAAATACTGTTCTTCTAGTGTAGCCGTAGTTAGGCCACCACTT
CAAGAACTCTGTAGCACCGCCTACATACCTCGCTCTGCTAATCCTGTTACCAGTGGCTGCTGCCAGTGGC
GATAAGTCGTGTCTTACCGGGTTGGACTCAAGACGATAGTTACCGGATAAGGCGCAGCGGTCGGGCTGAA
CGGGGGGTTCGTGCACACAGCCCAGCTTGGAGCGAACGACCTACACCGAACTGAGATACCTACAGCGTGA
GCTATGAGAAAGCGCCACGCTTCCCGAAGGGAGAAAGGCGGACAGGTATCCGGTAAGCGGCAGGGTCGGA
ACAGGAGAGCGCACGAGGGAGCTTCCAGGGGGAAACGCCTGGTATCTTTATAGTCCTGTCGGGTTTCGCC
ACCTCTGACTTGAGCGTCGATTTTTGTGATGCTCGTCAGGGGGGCGGAGCCTATGGAAAAACGCCAGCAA
CGCGGCCTTTTTACGGTTCCTGGCCTTTTGCTGGCCTTTTGCTCACATGTTCTTTCCTGCGTTATCCCCT
GATTCTGTGGATAACCGTATTACCGCCTTTGAGTGAGCTGATACCGCTCGCCGCAGCCGAACGACCGAGC
GCAGCGAGTCAGTGAGCGAGGAAGCGGAAGAGCGCCCAATACGCAAACCGCCTCTCCCCGCGCGTTGGCC
GATTCATTAATGCAGCTGGCACGACAGGTTTCCCGACTGGAAAGCGGGCAGTGAGCGCAACGCAATTAAT
GTGAGTTAGCTCACTCATTAGGCACCCCAGGCTTTACACTTTATGCTTCCGGCTCGTATGTTGTGTGGAA
TTGTGAGCGGATAACAATTTCACACAGGAAACAGCTATGACCATGATTACGCCAAGCTCTAGCTAGAGGT
CGACGGTAAACGCTAGCAATGTCAAGGCCTCTCACTCTCTGATATTCATTTCTTTGCAAGTTATAAATAC
TGAATAATAAGATGACATGAACTACTACTGCTAGAGATTTTCCACACTGACTAAAAGGGTCTGAGGGATC
TCTAGTTACCAGAGTCACACAACAGACGGGCACACACTACTTGAAGCACTCAAGGCAAGCTTTATTGAGG
CTTAAGCAGTGGGTTCCCTAGTTAGCCAGAGAGCTCCCAGGCTCAGATCTGGTCTAACCAGAGAGACCCA
GTACAGGCAAAAAGCAGCTGCTTATATGCAGGATCTGAGGGCTCGCCACTCCCCAGTCCCGCCCAGGCCA
CGCCTCCCTGGAAAGTCCCCAGCGGAAAGTCCCTTGTAGCAAGCTCGATATCAGCAGTTCTTGAAGTACT
CCGGATGCAGCTCTCGGGCCACGTGATGAAATGCTAGGCGGCTGTCAAACCTCCACTCTAACACTTCTCT
CTCCGGGTCATCCATCCCATGCAGGCTCACAGGGTGTAACAAGCTGGTGTTCTCTCCTTTATTGGCCTCT
TCTACCTTATCTGGCTCAACTGGTACTAGCTTGTAGCACCATCCAAAGGTCAGTGGATATCTGACCCCTG
GCCCTGGTGTGTAGTTCTGCTAATCAGGGAAGTAGCCTTGTGTGTGGTAGATCCACAGATCAAGGATATC
TTGTCTTCGTTGGGAGTGAATTAGCCCTTCCAGTCCCCTCTTTTCTTTTAAAAAGTGGCTAAGATCTACA
GCTGCCTTGTAAGTCATTGGTCTTAAAGGTACCTGAGGTGTGACTGGAAAACCCACCTCCTCCTCCTCTT
GTGCTTCTAGCCAGGCACAATCAGCATTGGTAGCTGCTGTATTGCTACTTGTGATTGCTCCATGTTTTTC
TAGGTCTCGACTGCAGAATTAATTCCAGGCGGGGAGGCGGCCCAAAGGGAGATCCGACTCGTCTGAGGGC
GAAGGCGAAGACGCGGAAGAGGCCGCAGAGCCGGCAGCAGGCCGCGGGAAGGAAGGTCCGCTGGATTGAG
GGCCGAAGGGACGTAGCAGAAGGACGTCCCGCGCAGAATCCAGGTGGCAACACAGGCGAGCAGCCATGGA
AAGGACGTCAGCTTCCCCGACAACACCACGGAATTGTCAGTGCCCAACAGCCGAGCCCCTGTCCAGCAGC
GGGCAAGGCAGGCGGCGATGAGTTCCGCCGTGGCAATAGGGAGGGGGAAAGCGAAAGTCCCGGAAAGGAG
CTGACAGGTGGTGGCAATGCCCCAACCAGTGGGGGTTGCGTCAGCAAACACAGTGCACACCACGCCACGT
TGCCTGACAACGGGCCACAACTCCTCATAAAGAGACAGCAACCAGGATTTATACAAGGAGGAGAAAATGA
AAGCCATACGGGAAGCAATAGCATGATACAAAGGCATTAAAGCAGCGTATCCACATAGCGTAAAAGGAGC
AACATAGTTAAGAATACCAGTCAATCTTTCACAAATTTTGTAATCCAGAGGTTGATTGTTCCAGACGCGT
TCAGGCACCGGGCTTGCGGGTCATGCACCAGGTGCGCGGTCCTTCGGGCACCTCGACGTCGGCGGTGACG
GTGAAGCCGAGCCGCTCGTAGAAGGGGAGGTTGCGGGGCGCGGAGGTCTCCAGGAAGGCGGGCACCCCGG
CGCGCTCGGCCGCCTCCACTCCGGGGAGCACGACGGCGCTGCCCAGACCCTTGCCCTGGTGGTCGGGCGA
GACGCCGACGGTGGCCAGGAACCACGCGGGCTCCTTGGGCCGGTGCGGCGCCAGGAGGCCTTCCATCTGT
TGCTGCGCGGCCAGCCGGGAACCGCTCAACTCGGCCATGCGCGGGCCGATCTCGGCGAACACCGCCCCCG
CTTCGACGCTCTCCGGCGTGGTCCAGACCGCCACCGCGGCGCCGTCGTCCGCGACCCACACCTTGCCGAT
GTCGAGCCCGACGCGCGTGAGGAAGAGTTCTTGCAGCTCGGTGACCCGCTCGATGTGGCGGTCCGGGTCG
ACGGTGTGGCGCGTGGCGGGGTAGTCGGCGAACGCGGCGGCGAGGGTGCGTACGGCCCGGGGGACGTCGT
CGCGGGTGGCGAGGCGCACCGTGGGCTTGTACTCGGTCATGGTCGCGTTTTGCAAAAGCCTAGGCCTCCA
AAAAAGCCTCCTCACTACTTCTGGAATAGCTCAGAGGCCGAGGCGGCCTCGGCCTCTGCATAAAT
